>Addgene plasmid #219988 | pOCC102-His-MBP-DDX3X(WT) | addgene full sequence | sequence record 436790 | Addgene NGS Result
AGCTGCCACCATTTTGTTCGCCCAGGACTCTAGCTATAGTTCTAGTGGTTGGCTACGTATACTCCGGAAT
ATTAATAGATCATGGAGATAATTAAAATGATAACCATCTCGCAAATAAATAAGTATTTTACTGTTTTCGT
AACAGTTTTGTAATAAAAAAACCTATAAATATTCCGGATTATTCATACCGTCCCACCATCGGGCGCGGAT
CGCCACCATGGGCAGCAGCCATCACCATCACCATCACAGCAGCGGCAGAATGAAAATCGAAGAAGGTAAA
CTGGTAATCTGGATTAACGGCGATAAAGGCTATAACGGTCTCGCTGAAGTCGGTAAGAAATTCGAGAAAG
ATACCGGAATTAAAGTCACCGTTGAGCATCCGGATAAACTGGAAGAGAAATTCCCACAGGTTGCGGCAAC
TGGCGATGGCCCTGACATTATCTTCTGGGCACACGACCGCTTTGGTGGCTACGCTCAATCTGGCCTGTTG
GCTGAAATCACCCCGGACAAAGCGTTCCAGGACAAGCTGTATCCGTTTACCTGGGATGCCGTACGTTACA
ACGGCAAGCTGATTGCTTACCCGATCGCTGTTGAAGCGTTATCGCTGATTTATAACAAAGATCTGCTGCC
GAACCCGCCAAAAACCTGGGAAGAGATCCCGGCGCTGGATAAAGAACTGAAAGCGAAAGGTAAGAGCGCG
CTGATGTTCAACCTGCAAGAACCGTACTTCACCTGGCCGCTGATTGCTGCTGACGGGGGTTATGCGTTCA
AGTATGAAAACGGCAAGTACGACATTAAAGACGTGGGCGTGGATAACGCTGGCGCGAAAGCGGGTCTGAC
CTTCCTGGTTGACCTGATTAAAAACAAACACATGAATGCAGACACCGATTACTCCATCGCAGAAGCTGCC
TTTAATAAAGGCGAAACAGCGATGACCATCAACGGCCCGTGGGCATGGTCCAACATCGACACCAGCAAAG
TGAATTATGGTGTAACGGTACTGCCGACCTTCAAGGGTCAACCATCCAAACCGTTCGTTGGCGTGCTGAG
CGCAGGTATTAACGCCGCCAGTCCGAACAAAGAGCTGGCAAAAGAGTTCCTCGAAAACTATCTGCTGACT
GATGAAGGTCTGGAAGCGGTTAATAAAGACAAACCGCTGGGTGCCGTAGCGCTGAAGTCTTACGAGGAAG
AGTTGGTGAAAGATCCGCGTATTGCCGCCACTATGGAAAACGCCCAGAAAGGTGAAATCATGCCGAACAT
CCCGCAGATGTCCGCTTTCTGGTATGCCGTGCGTACTGCGGTGATCAACGCCGCCAGCGGTCGTCAGACT
GTCGATGAAGCCCTGAAAGACGCGCAGACTAATTCGAGCTCGAACAACAACAACAATAACAATAACAACA
ACAGCAGCGGCAGACTGGAAGTTCTGTTCCAGGGGCCGGCGGCCGCAATGTCCCACGTGGCAGTTGAGAA
CGCTTTGGGCCTGGATCAACAGTTCGCCGGATTGGACCTCAACTCGTCGGACAACCAATCAGGAGGCTCC
ACGGCCTCAAAGGGACGTTACATCCCGCCACATCTCCGCAATAGGGAGGCAACCAAAGGCTTCTACGATA
AAGATTCCTCAGGTTGGTCGTCATCAAAGGATAAAGATGCTTACTCATCGTTTGGCTCGAGGTCAGATTC
ACGCGGCAAATCCAGCTTCTTCAGTGATCGCGGATCAGGCTCACGCGGAAGGTTTGACGACAGGGGACGT
TCCGACTATGATGGCATAGGTTCCCGCGGTGATCGCAGTGGCTTTGGCAAATTCGAAAGAGGTGGCAATT
CGCGCTGGTGTGACAAATCTGATGAAGACGACTGGTCGAAACCACTTCCGCCATCTGAGAGACTGGAGCA
AGAGCTGTTCTCAGGAGGAAACACCGGAATTAATTTCGAAAAGTACGACGATATTCCAGTAGAAGCGACG
GGAAATAACTGCCCTCCACACATCGAAAGCTTTAGTGACGTCGAAATGGGAGAGATCATCATGGGTAATA
TCGAACTCACCAGATACACTCGTCCTACTCCTGTTCAAAAACATGCTATTCCAATTATAAAAGAAAAGCG
TGATCTTATGGCATGTGCACAAACAGGATCTGGTAAGACAGCAGCCTTTCTCCTGCCAATCCTTTCACAG
ATATACTCGGATGGCCCCGGGGAAGCTCTCCGTGCTATGAAGGAAAACGGAAGGTACGGTCGCAGAAAAC
AGTATCCTATTTCTTTGGTCCTGGCCCCTACGAGGGAACTGGCGGTGCAAATTTATGAGGAAGCCCGCAA
ATTTTCATATAGGTCTAGAGTTAGGCCCTGTGTCGTATACGGAGGAGCTGATATCGGACAACAAATCCGT
GACCTTGAAAGGGGCTGTCACCTTCTTGTCGCCACACCAGGACGCTTGGTAGATATGATGGAAAGAGGAA
AAATAGGCTTGGACTTCTGCAAGTACCTCGTCCTCGACGAAGCCGACCGTATGCTTGATATGGGATTTGA
GCCTCAGATACGTCGCATAGTTGAGCAAGATACAATGCCGCCTAAGGGCGTCAGGCACACTATGATGTTC
TCAGCCACTTTTCCGAAGGAGATTCAGATGTTGGCCCGTGATTTCCTGGACGAATACATATTCCTCGCCG
TCGGAAGAGTCGGTAGTACTAGTGAAAATATCACCCAAAAAGTCGTTTGGGTTGAGGAAAGCGACAAACG
TAGTTTCCTTCTTGATCTGTTGAATGCTACGGGTAAAGACAGTCTTACACTGGTGTTTGTTGAGACTAAA
AAGGGAGCTGACTCCCTTGAAGACTTTCTGTATCATGAAGGATATGCTTGTACGTCCATACATGGAGATC
GCTCTCAAAGGGACCGTGAAGAGGCGCTCCATCAATTCCGCTCCGGCAAGAGCCCAATCTTGGTTGCTAC
CGCAGTCGCGGCTAGGGGTTTGGATATTAGCAATGTTAAGCATGTTATCAACTTCGATCTCCCCAGCGAT
ATAGAAGAGTATGTTCACCGCATCGGACGCACAGGTCGTGTGGGCAACCTTGGACTGGCCACGAGTTTCT
TCAACGAAAGAAATATTAATATAACGAAAGATCTGCTCGACCTGCTTGTCGAAGCTAAACAGGAAGTACC
ATCCTGGCTTGAAAATATGGCGTATGAACACCATTATAAAGGCTCATCACGTGGAAGGTCAAAGAGTAGC
AGGTTTTCGGGCGGCTTTGGTGCCAGAGACTACCGCCAGTCATCGGGTGCAAGTTCGAGCTCCTTCTCTT
CCAGTCGCGCATCATCTAGTCGTAGCGGTGGCGGAGGTCATGGAAGCAGCAGGGGATTCGGCGGAGGTGG
CTATGGTGGCTTCTATAATTCAGACGGCTACGGAGGAAACTACAACTCGCAAGGTGTAGACTGGTGGGGA
AACGGCGCGCCGTAATAGAAGCTTGTCGAGAAGTACTAGAGGATCATAATCAGCCATACCACATTTGTAG
AGGTTTTACTTGCTTTAAAAAACCTCCCACACCTCCCCCTGAACCTGAAACATAAAATGAATGCAATTGT
TGTTGTTAACTTGTTTATTGCAGCTTATAATGGTTACAAATAAAGCAATAGCATCACAAATTTCACAAAT
AAAGCATTTTTTTCACTGCATTCTAGTTGTGGTTTGTCCAAACTCATCAATGTATCTTATCATGTCTGGA
TCTGATCACTGCTTGAGCCTAGGAGATCCGAACCAGATAAGTGAAAGCCTGCATCCGCAGATCTTAATTA
ATAAAACACGATACATTGTTATTAGTACATTTATTAAGCGCTAGATTCTGTGCGTTGTTGATTTACAGAC
AATTGTTGTACGTATTTTAATAATTCATTAAATTTATAATCTTTAGGGTGGTATGTTAGAGCGAAAATCA
AATGATTTTCAGCGTCTTTATATCTGAATTTAAATATTAAATCCTCAATAGATTTGTAAAATAGGTTTCG
ATTAGTTTCAAACAAGGGTTGTTTTTCCGAACCGATGGCTGGACTATCTAATGGATTTTCGCTCAACGCC
ACAAAACTTGCCAAATCTTGTAGCAGCAATCTAGCTTTGTCGATATTCGTTTGTGTTTTGTTTTGTAATA
AAGGTTCGACGTCGTTCAAAATATTATGCGCTTTTGTATTTCTTTCATCACTGTCGTTAGTGTACAATTG
ACTCGACGTAAACACGTTAAATAACGCTTGGACATATTTAACATCGGGCGTGTTAGCTTTATTAGGCCGA
TTATCGTCGTCGTCCCAACCCTCGTCGTTAGAAGTTGCTTCCGAAGACGATTTTGCCATAGCCACACGAC
GCCTATTAATTGTGTCGGCTAACACGTCCGCGATCAAATTTGTAGTTGAGCTTTTTGGGCCTCATGGGCC
TTCCGCTCACTGCCCGCTTTCCAGTCGGGAAACCTGTCGTGCCAGCTGCATTAACATGGTCATAGCTGTT
TCCTTGCGTATTGGGCGCTCTCCGCTTCCTCGCTCACTGACTCGCTGCGCTCGGTCGTTCGGGTAAAGCC
TGGGGTGCCTAATGAGCAAAAGGCCAGCAAAAGGCCAGGAACCGTAAAAAGGCCGCGTTGCTGGCGTTTT
TCCATAGGCTCCGCCCCCCTGACGAGCATCACAAAAATCGACGCTCAAGTCAGAGGTGGCGAAACCCGAC
AGGACTATAAAGATACCAGGCGTTTCCCCCTGGAAGCTCCCTCGTGCGCTCTCCTGTTCCGACCCTGCCG
CTTACCGGATACCTGTCCGCCTTTCTCCCTTCGGGAAGCGTGGCGCTTTCTCATAGCTCACGCTGTAGGT
ATCTCAGTTCGGTGTAGGTCGTTCGCTCCAAGCTGGGCTGTGTGCACGAACCCCCCGTTCAGCCCGACCG
CTGCGCCTTATCCGGTAACTATCGTCTTGAGTCCAACCCGGTAAGACACGACTTATCGCCACTGGCAGCA
GCCACTGGTAACAGGATTAGCAGAGCGAGGTATGTAGGCGGTGCTACAGAGTTCTTGAAGTGGTGGCCTA
ACTACGGCTACACTAGAAGAACAGTATTTGGTATCTGCGCTCTGCTGAAGCCAGTTACCTTCGGAAAAAG
AGTTGGTAGCTCTTGATCCGGCAAACAAACCACCGCTGGTAGCGGTGGTTTTTTTGTTTGCAAGCAGCAG
ATTACGCGCAGAAAAAAAGGATCTCAAGAAGATCCTTTGATCTTTTCTACGGGGTCTGACGCTCAGTGGA
ACGAAAACTCACGTTAAGGGATTTTGGTCATGAGATTATCAAAAAGGATCTTCACCTAGATCCTTTTAAA
TTAAAAATGAAGTTTTAAATCAATCTAAAGTATATATGAGTAAACTTGGTCTGACAGTTACCAATGCTTA
ATCAGTGAGGCACCTATCTCAGCGATCTGTCTATTTCGTTCATCCATAGTTGCCTGACTCCCCGTCGTGT
AGATAACTACGATACGGGAGGGCTTACCATCTGGCCCCAGTGCTGCAATGATACCGCGAGAACCACGCTC
ACCGGCTCCAGATTTATCAGCAATAAACCAGCCAGCCGGAAGGGCCGAGCGCAGAAGTGGTCCTGCAACT
TTATCCGCCTCCATCCAGTCTATTAATTGTTGCCGGGAAGCTAGAGTAAGTAGTTCGCCAGTTAATAGTT
TGCGCAACGTTGTTGCCATTGCTACAGGCATCGTGGTGTCACGCTCGTCGTTTGGTATGGCTTCATTCAG
CTCCGGTTCCCAACGATCAAGGCGAGTTACATGATCCCCCATGTTGTGCAAAAAAGCGGTTAGCTCCTTC
GGTCCTCCGATCGTTGTCAGAAGTAAGTTGGCCGCAGTGTTATCACTCATGGTTATGGCAGCACTGCATA
ATTCTCTTACTGTCATGCCATCCGTAAGATGCTTTTCTGTGACTGGTGAGTACTCAACCAAGTCATTCTG
AGAATAGTGTATGCGGCGACCGAGTTGCTCTTGCCCGGCGTCAATACGGGATAATACCGCGCCACATAGC
AGAACTTTAAAAGTGCTCATCATTGGAAAACGTTCTTCGGGGCGAAAACTCTCAAGGATCTTACCGCTGT
TGAGATCCAGTTCGATGTAACCCACTCGTGCACCCAACTGATCTTCAGCATCTTTTACTTTCACCAGCGT
TTCTGGGTGAGCAAAAACAGGAAGGCAAAATGCCGCAAAAAAGGGAATAAGGGCGACACGGAAATGTTGA
ATACTCATACTCTTCCTTTTTCAATATTATTGAAGCATTTATCAGGGTTATTGTCTCATGAGCGGATACA
TATTTGAATGTATTTAGAAAAATAAACAAATAGGGGTTCCGCGCACATTTCCCCGAAAAGTGCCACCTAA
ATTGTAAGCGTTAATATTTTGTTAAAATTCGCGTTAAATTTTTGTTAAATCAGCTCATTTTTTAACCAAT
AGGCCGAAATCGGCAAAATCCCTTATAAATCAAAAGAATAGACCGAGATAGGGTTGAGTGGCCGCTACAG
GGCGCTCCCATTCGCCATTCAGGCTGCGCAACTGTTGGGAAGGGCGTTTCGGTGCGGGCCTCTTCGCTAT
TACGCCAGCTGGCGAAAGGGGGATGTGCTGCAAGGCGATTAAGTTGGGTAACGCCAGGGTTTTCCCAGTC
ACGACGTTGTAAAACGACGGCCAGTGAGCGCGACGTAATACGACTCACTATAGGGCGAATTGGCGGAAGG
CCGTCAAGGCCGTGACGTTAAAACTATTAAGCCATCCAATCGACCGTTAGTCGAATCAGGACCGCTGGTG
CGAGAAGCCGCGAAGTATGGCGAATGCATCGTATAACGTGTGGAGTCCGCTCATTAGAGCGTCATGTTTA
GACAAGAAAGCTACATATTTAATTGATCCCGATGATTTTATTGATAAATTGACCCTAACTCCATACACGG
TATTCTACAATGGCGGGGTTTTGGTCAAAATTTCCGGACTGCGATTGTACATGCTGTTAACGGCTCCGCC
CACTATTAATGAAATTAAAAATTCCAATTTTAAAAAACGCAGCAAGAGAAACATTTGTATGAAAGAATGC
GTAGAAGGAAAGAAAAATGTCGTGGACATGCTGAACAACAAGATTAATATGCCTCCGTGTATAAAAAAAA
TATTGAACGATTTGAAAGAAAACAATGTACCGCGCGGCGGTATGTACAGGAAGAGGTTTATACTAAACTG
TTACATTGCAAACGTGGTTTCGTGTGCCAAGTGTGAAAACCGATGTTTAATCAAGGCTCTGACGCATTTC
TACAACCACGACTCCAAGTGTGTGGGTGAAGTCATGCATCTTTTAATCAAATCCCAAGATGTGTATAAAC
CACCAAACTGCCAAAAAATGAAAACTGTGGACAAGCTCTGTCCGTTTGCTGGCAACTGCAAGGGTCTCAA
TCCTATTTGTAATTATTGAATAATAAAACAATTATAAATGCTAAATTTGTTTTTTATTAACGATACAAAC
CAAACGCAACAAGAACATTTGTAGTATTATCTATAATTGAAAACGCGTAGTTATAATCGCTGAGGTAATA
TTTAAAATCATTTTCAAATGATTCACAGTTAATTTGCGACAATATAATTTTATTTTCACATAAACTAGAC
GCCTTGTCGTCTTCTTCTTCGTATTCCTTCTCTTTTTCATTTTTCTCCTCATAAAAATTAACATAGTTAT
TATCGTATCCATATATGTATCTATCGTATAGAGTAAATTTTTTGTTGTCATAAATATATATGTCTTTTTT
AATGGGGTGTATAGTACCGCTGCGCATAGTTTTTCTGTAATTTACAACAGTGCTATTTTCTGGTAGTTCT
TCGGAGTGTGTTGCTTTAATTATTAAATTTATATAATCAATGAATTTGGGATCGTCGGTTTTGTACAATA
TGTTGCCGGCATAGTACGCAGCTTCTTCTAGTTCAATTACACCATTTTTTAGCAGCACCGGATTAACATA
ACTTTCCAAAATGTTGTACGAACCGTTAAACAAAAACAGTTCACCTCCCTTTTCTATACTATTGTCTGCG
AGCAGTTGTTTGTTGTTAAAAATAACAGCCATTGTAATGAGACGCACAAACTAATATCACA
Features (pLannotate 1.2.2; 17 found; start..end, strand, type, name):
     79..170     +  promoter       polyhedrin promoter: polh from Autographa californica; promoter for the baculovirus polyhedrin gene
    230..247     +  CDS            7xHis (fragment): 6xHis affinity tag
    260..1360    +  CDS            MBP: maltose binding protein from E. coli; malE (mutated); This version of the gene does not encode a signal sequence, so MBP will remain in the cytosol.
   1448..3433    +  CDS            DDX3X: DDX3X_HUMAN - Also known as DBX From Homo sapiens (Human).
   3472..3555    +  CDS            large T antigen (fragment): large T antigen from SV40 (simian virus 40)
   3578..3712    +  polyA_signal   SV40 poly(A) signal: SV40 polyadenylation signal
   3785..4157    +  3'UTR          polyhedrin 3' UTR: 3' UTR from the Autographa californica nucleopolyhedrovirus polyhedrin gene (Suzuki et al., 2006)
   4417..4464    -  CDS            lacI (fragment): lac repressor; lacI; The lac repressor binds to the lac operator to inhibit transcription in E. coli. This inhibition can be relieved by adding lactose or isopropyl-β-D-thiogalactopyranoside (IPTG).
   4501..4541    -  rep_origin     RSF ori (fragment): Plasmids containing the RSF 1030 origin of replication can be propagated in E. coli cells that contain additional plasmids with compatible origins.
   4619..5207    -  rep_origin     ori: high-copy-number ColE1/pMB1/pBR322/pUC origin of replication
   5378..6238    -  CDS            AmpR: β-lactamase; bla; confers resistance to ampicillin, carbenicillin, and related antibiotics
   6239..6343    -  promoter       AmpR promoter: bla
   6369..6500    -  rep_origin     M13 ori (fragment): M13 bacteriophage origin of replication; arrow indicates direction of (+) strand synthesis
   6521..6677    -  CDS            lacZα (fragment): LacZα fragment of β-galactosidase; lacZ fragment
   6686..6704    +  promoter       T7 promoter: promoter for bacteriophage T7 RNA polymerase
   6807..7436    +  CDS            LEF-2: LEF2_NPVAC - Experimental evidence at protein level: Swiss-Prot protein existence level 1. Plays an essential role in viral DNA replication. Does not seem to participate in the initiation step but is rather important for the amplification of DNA. Also required for expression from the vp39 and polh promoters. From Autographa californica nuclear polyhedrosis virus (AcMNPV).
   7477..8082    +  CDS            ORF603: baculovirus ORF603 protein
