[The description below was written by a language model from this plasmid's Addgene catalogue record and pLannotate feature annotations shown in this document.]
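Description:
pOCC102-His-MBP-DDX3X(WT) is an 8.1 kb insect-cell expression plasmid built on the pOCC102 backbone for producing and purifying wild-type human DDX3X, a DEAD-box RNA helicase. In E. coli it is maintained as a high-copy plasmid through a ColE1/pUC-type origin and selected with ampicillin via the β-lactamase gene and its native promoter. The annotation also picks up short fragments of an M13 origin, lacZα, lacI and an RSF origin, along with a T7 promoter. These look like backbone remnants rather than functional parts of the expression unit.

The expression cassette is driven by the polyhedrin promoter from Autographa californica nucleopolyhedrovirus, a very strong, very late baculoviral promoter. It directs a single fusion reading frame consisting of an N-terminal 6xHis tag, a cytosolic form of E. coli maltose-binding protein lacking its signal sequence, and then the DDX3X coding sequence. MBP typically aids solubility and permits amylose affinity capture, while the His tag permits metal-affinity purification. According to the depositor, both tags can be removed with 3C protease, although the cleavage site itself is not annotated in the feature table. Downstream lie an SV40 polyadenylation signal (with an adjoining large T antigen fragment) and the polyhedrin 3' UTR.

The cassette is flanked by baculoviral sequences: the polyhedrin 3' region on one side, and LEF-2 and ORF603 on the other. This arrangement is characteristic of a transfer vector that recombines with baculovirus genomic DNA at the polyhedrin locus to generate recombinant virus for infecting insect cells, though the record does not state this mechanism explicitly.
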