Addgene plasmid #219988: pOCC102-His-MBP-DDX3X(WT)
Purpose: DDX3X(WT) protein purification
Depositing lab: Simon Alberti. Depositing organization: Biotechnology Center (BIOTEC) of the Technische Universitaet Dresden.
Backbone
  Vector backbone: pOCC102
  Vector type: Insect Expression
Growth in bacteria
  Bacterial resistance: Ampicillin, 100 μg/mL
  Growth temperature: 37°C
  Growth strain: DH5alpha
  Copy number: High Copy
Gene/Insert
  Gene/Insert name: DDX3X(WT)
  Species: H. sapiens (human)
  Entrez Gene: DDX3X (a.k.a. CAP-Rf, DBX, DDX14, DDX3, HLP2, MRX102, MRXSSB)
  Tag / fusion protein: 6xHis and MBP (N terminal on insert)
  Cloning method: Restriction Enzyme; 5′ cloning site Unknown (unknown if destroyed)
Terms and licenses: Academic/Nonprofit Terms; Industry Terms: Not Available to Industry
Depositor comments: MBP- and His-tag can be cleaved with 3C-Protease
How to cite: pOCC102-His-MBP-DDX3X(WT) was a gift from Simon Alberti (Addgene plasmid # 219988 ; http://n2t.net/addgene:219988 ; RRID:Addgene_219988)
